Addgene plasmid #187827: pGST2-GST-TEV-OPTN S177D S473D
Purpose: Plasmid for the expression and purification of GST-TEV-OPTN S177D S473D. Internal Ref: SMC1588
Depositing lab: Sascha Martens. Depositing organization: University of Vienna. Publication: Unconventional initiation of PINK1/Parkin mitophagy by Optineurin. Nguyen TN, Sawa-Makarska J, Khuu G, Lam WK, Adriaenssens E, Fracchiolla D, Shoebridge S, Bernklau D, Padman BS, Skulsuppaisarn M, Lindblom RSJ, Martens S, Lazarou M. Mol Cell. 2023 May 18;83(10):1693-1709.e9. doi: 10.1016/j.molcel.2023.04.021. PubMed 37207627.
Backbone
  Vector backbone: pGST2
  Backbone manufacturer: James Hurley Lab
  Backbone size w/o insert (bp): 4905
  Total vector size (bp): 6694
  Vector type: Bacterial Expression
Growth in bacteria
  Bacterial resistance: Ampicillin, 100 μg/mL
  Growth temperature: 37°C
  Growth strain: DH5alpha
  Copy number: Unknown
Gene/Insert
  Gene/Insert name: OPTN (alt name: GLC1E)
  Species: H. sapiens (human)
  Mutation: S177D S473D
  GenBank ID: 10133 NM_021980
  Entrez Gene: OPTN (a.k.a. ALS12, FIP2, GLC1E, HIP7, HYPL, NRP, TFIIIA-INTP)
  Tag / fusion protein: GST-TEV (N terminal on insert)
  Cloning method: Unknown
  Sequencing primers: 5′ CATGTCCCCTATACTAGGTTATTGGAAAAT; 3′ TTAaatgatgcaatccatcacgtgaatctg
Resource information
  A portion of this plasmid was derived from a plasmid made by: The lab of James Hurley: Plasmid #171425
Terms and licenses: Academic/Nonprofit Terms; Industry Terms: Not Available to Industry
How to cite: pGST2-GST-TEV-OPTN S177D S473D was a gift from Sascha Martens (Addgene plasmid # 187827 ; http://n2t.net/addgene:187827 ; RRID:Addgene_187827)
