[The description below was written by a language model from this plasmid's Addgene catalogue record and pLannotate feature annotations shown in this document.]
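Description:
pGST2-GST-TEV-OPTN S177D S473D is a 6,694 bp bacterial expression plasmid built on the pGST2 backbone, a pGEX-style vector, for producing recombinant human Optineurin (OPTN) in E. coli. It replicates from a ColE1/pMB1-type origin and is selected with ampicillin through the β-lactamase (AmpR) gene and its own promoter. The annotation also picks up short rop and bom fragments, a lac promoter/operator with a lacZα segment, and a small E. coli genomic fragment (yciV) spanning the numbering origin. These appear to be backbone remnants rather than functional parts of the expression cassette.

Expression is driven by the strong hybrid tac promoter followed by a lac operator. The plasmid carries its own lacI gene, so the lac repressor keeps transcription off until it is relieved with IPTG. The open reading frame begins with Schistosoma japonicum glutathione S-transferase, continues through a TEV protease recognition site, and ends with the full-length OPTN coding sequence. The GST moiety allows affinity capture on glutathione resin, and TEV cleavage can then release OPTN from the tag.

The insert carries two serine-to-aspartate substitutions, S177D and S473D. Such changes are commonly used to mimic phosphorylation, although the record does not state the rationale explicitly. The stated purpose is expression and purification of the fusion protein, and the associated study concerns the role of Optineurin in initiating PINK1/Parkin mitophagy. This suggests the purified protein was intended for biochemical work on that pathway. Part of the plasmid derives from an earlier construct from the lab that made the backbone.
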