Features (pLannotate 1.2.2; 18 found; start..end, strand, type, name):
    185..213     +  promoter       tac promoter: strong E. coli promoter; hybrid between the trp and lac UV5 promoters
    221..237     +  protein_bind   lac operator: The lac repressor binds to the lac operator to inhibit transcription in E. coli. This inhibition can be relieved by adding lactose or isopropyl-β-D-thiogalactopyranoside (IPTG). lac repressor encoded by lacI
    260..913     +  CDS            GST26_SCHJA: Experimental evidence at protein level: Swiss-Prot protein existence level 1. GST isoenzymes appear to play a central role in the parasite detoxification system. Other functions are also suspected including a role in increasing the solubility of haematin in the parasite gut. From Schistosoma japonicum (Blood fluke).
    920..939     +  CDS            TEV site (fragment): tobacco etch virus (TEV) protease recognition and cleavage site
    947..2677    +  CDS            OPTN: OPTN_HUMAN - Also known as FIP2, GLC1E, HIP7, HYPL, NRP. Experimental evidence at protein level: Swiss-Prot protein existence level 1. (Microbial infection) May constitute a cellular target for adenovirus E3 14.7 and Bluetongue virus protein NS3 to inhibit innate immune response. From Homo sapiens (Human).
   2713..2752    +  CDS            rop (fragment): Rop protein, which maintains plasmids at low copy number; rop
   2854..2894    +  misc_feature   bom (fragment): basis of mobility region from pBR322
   2999..3103    +  promoter       AmpR promoter: bla
   3104..3964    +  CDS            AmpR: β-lactamase; bla; confers resistance to ampicillin, carbenicillin, and related antibiotics
   4135..4723    +  rep_origin     ori: high-copy-number ColE1/pMB1/pBR322/pUC origin of replication
   4909..4960    -  misc_feature   bom (fragment): basis of mobility region from pBR322
   4967..5044    +  promoter       lacI promoter: lacI
   5045..6127    +  CDS            lacI: lac repressor; lacI; The lac repressor binds to the lac operator to inhibit transcription in E. coli. This inhibition can be relieved by adding lactose or isopropyl-β-D-thiogalactopyranoside (IPTG).
   6140..6161    +  protein_bind   CAP binding site: CAP binding activates transcription in the presence of cAMP. E. coli catabolite activator protein
   6176..6206    +  promoter       lac promoter: promoter for the E. coli lac operon
   6214..6230    +  protein_bind   lac operator: The lac repressor binds to the lac operator to inhibit transcription in E. coli. This inhibition can be relieved by adding lactose or isopropyl-β-D-thiogalactopyranoside (IPTG). lac repressor encoded by lacI
   6250..6423    +  CDS            lacZα: LacZα fragment of β-galactosidase; lacZ fragment
   6687..109     -  CDS            yciV (fragment) (across the origin): RNAAM_ECOLI - Also known as trpH From Escherichia coli (strain K12).
>Addgene plasmid #187827 | pGST2-GST-TEV-OPTN S177D S473D | addgene full sequence | sequence record 374166 | Addgene NGS Result
TTAGCTTATCGACTGCACGGTGCACCAATGCTTCTGGCGTCAGGCAGCCATCGGAAGCTGTGGTATGGCT
GTGCAGGTCGTAAATCACTGCATAATTCGTGTCGCTCAAGGCGCACTCCCGTTCTGGATAATGTTTTTTG
CGCCGACATCATAACGGTTCTGGCAAATATTCTGAAATGAGCTGTTGACAATTAATCATCGGCTCGTATA
ATGTGTGGAATTGTGAGCGGATAACAATTTCACACAGGAAACAGTATTCATGTCCCCTATACTAGGTTAT
TGGAAAATTAAGGGCCTTGTGCAACCCACTCGACTTCTTTTGGAATATCTTGAAGAAAAATATGAAGAGC
ATTTGTATGAGCGCGATGAAGGTGATAAATGGCGAAACAAAAAGTTTGAATTGGGTTTGGAGTTTCCCAA
TCTTCCTTATTATATTGATGGTGATGTTAAATTAACACAGTCTATGGCCATCATACGTTATATAGCTGAC
AAGCACAACATGTTGGGTGGTTGTCCAAAAGAGCGTGCAGAGATTTCAATGCTTGAAGGAGCGGTTTTGG
ATATTAGATACGGTGTTTCGAGAATTGCATATAGTAAAGACTTTGAAACTCTCAAAGTTGATTTTCTTAG
CAAGCTACCTGAAATGCTGAAAATGTTCGAAGATCGTTTATGTCATAAAACATATTTAAATGGTGATCAT
GTAACCCATCCTGACTTCATGTTGTATGACGCTCTTGATGTTGTTTTATACATGGACCCAATGTGCCTGG
ATGCGTTCCCAAAATTAGTTTGTTTTAAAAAACGTATTGAAGCTATCCCACAAATTGATAAGTACTTGAA
ATCCAGCAAGTATATAGCATGGCCTTTGCAGGGCTGGCAAGCCACGTTTGGTGGTGGCGACCATCCTCCA
AAAATCGATGAAAACCTGTATTTTCAGGGATCAGGCATGTCCCATCAACCTCTCAGCTGCCTCACTGAAA
AGGAGGACAGCCCCAGTGAAAGCACAGGAAATGGACCCCCCCACCTGGCCCACCCAAACCTGGACACGTT
TACCCCGGAGGAGCTGCTGCAGCAGATGAAAGAGCTCCTGACCGAGAACCACCAGCTGAAAGAAGCCATG
AAGCTAAATAATCAAGCCATGAAAGGGAGATTTGAGGAGCTTTCGGCCTGGACAGAGAAACAGAAGGAAG
AACGCCAGTTTTTTGAGATACAGAGCAAAGAAGCAAAAGAGCGTCTAATGGCCTTGAGTCATGAGAATGA
GAAATTGAAGGAAGAGCTTGGAAAACTAAAAGGGAAATCAGAAAGGTCATCTGAGGACCCCACTGATGAC
TCCAGGCTTCCCAGGGCCGAAGCGGAGCAGGAAAAGGACCAGCTCAGGACCCAGGTGGTGAGGCTACAAG
CAGAGAAGGCAGACCTGTTGGGCATCGTGTCTGAACTGCAGCTCAAGCTGAACTCCAGCGGCTCCTCAGA
AGATGATTTTGTTGAAATTAGGATGGCTGAAGGAGAAGCAGAAGGGTCAGTAAAAGAAATCAAGCATAGT
CCTGGGCCCACGAGAACAGTCTCCACTGGCACGGCATTGTCTAAATATAGGAGCAGATCTGCAGATGGGG
CCAAGAATTACTTCGAACATGAGGAGTTAACTGTGAGCCAGCTCCTGCTGTGCCTAAGGGAAGGGAATCA
GAAGGTGGAGAGACTTGAAGTTGCACTCAAGGAGGCCAAAGAAAGAGTTTCAGATTTTGAAAAGAAAACA
AGTAATCGTTCTGAGATTGAAACCCAGACAGAGGGGAGCACAGAGAAAGAGAATGATGAAGAGAAAGGCC
CGGAGACTGTTGGAAGCGAAGTGGAAGCACTGAACCTCCAGGTGACATCTCTGTTTAAGGAGCTTCAAGA
GGCTCATACAAAACTCAGCGAAGCTGAGCTAATGAAGAAGAGACTTCAAGAAAAGTGTCAGGCCCTTGAA
AGGAAAAATTCTGCAATTCCATCAGAGTTGAATGAAAAGCAAGAGCTTGTTTATACTAACAAAAAGTTAG
AGCTACAAGTGGAAAGCATGCTATCAGAAATCAAAATGGAACAGGCTAAAACAGAGGATGAAAAGTCCAA
ATTAACTGTGCTACAGATGACACACAACAAGCTTCTTCAAGAACATAATAATGCATTGAAAACAATTGAG
GAACTAACAAGAAAAGAGTCAGAAAAAGTGGACAGGGCAGTGCTGAAGGAACTGAGTGAAAAACTGGAAC
TGGCAGAGAAGGCTCTGGCTTCCAAACAGCTGCAAATGGATGAAATGAAGCAAACCATTGCCAAGCAGGA
AGAGGACCTGGAAACCATGACCATCCTCAGGGCTCAGATGGAAGTTTACTGTGATGATTTTCATGCTGAA
AGAGCAGCGAGAGAGAAAATTCATGAGGAAAAGGAGCAACTGGCATTGCAGCTGGCAGTTCTGCTGAAAG
AGAATGATGCTTTCGAAGACGGAGGCAGGCAGTCCTTGATGGAGATGCAGAGTCGTCATGGGGCGAGAAC
AAGTGACTCTGACCAGCAGGCTTACCTTGTTCAAAGAGGAGCTGAGGACAGGGACTGGCGGCAACAGCGG
AATATTCCGATTCATTCCTGCCCCAAGTGTGGAGAGGTTCTGCCTGACATAGACACGTTACAGATTCACG
TGATGGATTGCATCATTTAACTCGAGCGGCCGCATCGTGACTGACTGACGATCTGCCTCGCGCGTTTCGG
TGATGACGGTGAAAACCTCTGACACATGCAGCTCCCGGAGACGGTCACAGCTTGTCTGTAAGCGGATGCC
GGGAGCAGACAAGCCCGTCAGGGCGCGTCAGCGGGTGTTGGCGGGTGTCGGGGCGCAGCCATGACCCAGT
CACGTAGCGATAGCGGAGTGTATAATTCTTGAAGACGAAAGGGCCTCGTGATACGCCTATTTTTATAGGT
TAATGTCATGATAATAATGGTTTCTTAGACGTCAGGTGGCACTTTTCGGGGAAATGTGCGCGGAACCCCT
ATTTGTTTATTTTTCTAAATACATTCAAATATGTATCCGCTCATGAGACAATAACCCTGATAAATGCTTC
AATAATATTGAAAAAGGAAGAGTATGAGTATTCAACATTTCCGTGTCGCCCTTATTCCCTTTTTTGCGGC
ATTTTGCCTTCCTGTTTTTGCTCACCCAGAAACGCTGGTGAAAGTAAAAGATGCTGAAGATCAGTTGGGT
GCACGAGTGGGTTACATCGAACTGGATCTCAACAGCGGTAAGATCCTTGAGAGTTTTCGCCCCGAAGAAC
GTTTTCCAATGATGAGCACTTTTAAAGTTCTGCTATGTGGCGCGGTATTATCCCGTGTTGACGCCGGGCA
AGAGCAACTCGGTCGCCGCATACACTATTCTCAGAATGACTTGGTTGAGTACTCACCAGTCACAGAAAAG
CATCTTACGGATGGCATGACAGTAAGAGAATTATGCAGTGCTGCCATAACCATGAGTGATAACACTGCGG
CCAACTTACTTCTGACAACGATCGGAGGACCGAAGGAGCTAACCGCTTTTTTGCACAACATGGGGGATCA
TGTAACTCGCCTTGATCGTTGGGAACCGGAGCTGAATGAAGCCATACCAAACGACGAGCGTGACACCACG
ATGCCTGCAGCAATGGCAACAACGTTGCGCAAACTATTAACTGGCGAACTACTTACTCTAGCTTCCCGGC
AACAATTAATAGACTGGATGGAGGCGGATAAAGTTGCAGGACCACTTCTGCGCTCGGCCCTTCCGGCTGG
CTGGTTTATTGCTGATAAATCTGGAGCCGGTGAGCGTGGGTCTCGCGGTATCATTGCAGCACTGGGGCCA
GATGGTAAGCCCTCCCGTATCGTAGTTATCTACACGACGGGGAGTCAGGCAACTATGGATGAACGAAATA
GACAGATCGCTGAGATAGGTGCCTCACTGATTAAGCATTGGTAACTGTCAGACCAAGTTTACTCATATAT
ACTTTAGATTGATTTAAAACTTCATTTTTAATTTAAAAGGATCTAGGTGAAGATCCTTTTTGATAATCTC
ATGACCAAAATCCCTTAACGTGAGTTTTCGTTCCACTGAGCGTCAGACCCCGTAGAAAAGATCAAAGGAT
CTTCTTGAGATCCTTTTTTTCTGCGCGTAATCTGCTGCTTGCAAACAAAAAAACCACCGCTACCAGCGGT
GGTTTGTTTGCCGGATCAAGAGCTACCAACTCTTTTTCCGAAGGTAACTGGCTTCAGCAGAGCGCAGATA
CCAAATACTGTCCTTCTAGTGTAGCCGTAGTTAGGCCACCACTTCAAGAACTCTGTAGCACCGCCTACAT
ACCTCGCTCTGCTAATCCTGTTACCAGTGGCTGCTGCCAGTGGCGATAAGTCGTGTCTTACCGGGTTGGA
CTCAAGACGATAGTTACCGGATAAGGCGCAGCGGTCGGGCTGAACGGGGGGTTCGTGCACACAGCCCAGC
TTGGAGCGAACGACCTACACCGAACTGAGATACCTACAGCGTGAGCTATGAGAAAGCGCCACGCTTCCCG
AAGGGAGAAAGGCGGACAGGTATCCGGTAAGCGGCAGGGTCGGAACAGGAGAGCGCACGAGGGAGCTTCC
AGGGGGAAACGCCTGGTATCTTTATAGTCCTGTCGGGTTTCGCCACCTCTGACTTGAGCGTCGATTTTTG
TGATGCTCGTCAGGGGGGCGGAGCCTATGGAAAAACGCCAGCAACGCGGCCTTTTTACGGTTCCTGGCCT
TTTGCTGGCCTTTTGCTCACATGTTCTTTCCTGCGTTATCCCCTGATTCTGTGGATAACCGTATTACCGC
CTTTGAGTGAGCTGATACCGCTCGCCGCAGCCGAACGACCGAGCGCAGCGAGTCAGTGAGCGAGGAAGCG
GAAGAGCGCCTGATGCGGTATTTTCTCCTTACGCATCTGTGCGGTATTTCACACCGCATAAATTCCGACA
CCATCGAATGGCGCAAAACCTTTCGCGGTATGGCATGATAGCGCCCGGAAGAGAGTCAATTCAGGGTGGT
GAATGTGAAACCAGTAACGTTATACGATGTCGCAGAGTATGCCGGTGTCTCTTATCAGACCGTTTCCCGC
GTGGTGAACCAGGCCAGCCACGTTTCTGCGAAAACGCGGGAAAAAGTGGAAGCGGCGATGGCGGAGCTGA
ATTACATTCCCAACCGCGTGGCACAACAACTGGCGGGCAAACAGTCGTTGCTGATTGGCGTTGCCACCTC
CAGTCTGGCCCTGCACGCGCCGTCGCAAATTGTCGCGGCGATTAAATCTCGCGCCGATCAACTGGGTGCC
AGCGTGGTGGTGTCGATGGTAGAACGAAGCGGCGTCGAAGCCTGTAAAGCGGCGGTGCACAATCTTCTCG
CGCAACGCGTCAGTGGGCTGATCATTAACTATCCGCTGGATGACCAGGATGCCATTGCTGTGGAAGCTGC
CTGCACTAATGTTCCGGCGTTATTTCTTGATGTCTCTGACCAGACACCCATCAACAGTATTATTTTCTCC
CATGAAGACGGTACGCGACTGGGCGTGGAGCATCTGGTCGCATTGGGTCACCAGCAAATCGCGCTGTTAG
CGGGCCCATTAAGTTCTGTCTCGGCGCGTCTGCGTCTGGCTGGCTGGCATAAATATCTCACTCGCAATCA
AATTCAGCCGATAGCGGAACGGGAAGGCGACTGGAGTGCCATGTCCGGTTTTCAACAAACCATGCAAATG
CTGAATGAGGGCATCGTTCCCACTGCGATGCTGGTTGCCAACGATCAGATGGCGCTGGGCGCAATGCGCG
CCATTACCGAGTCCGGGCTGCGCGTTGGTGCGGATATCTCGGTAGTGGGATACGACGATACCGAAGACAG
CTCATGTTATATCCCGCCGTTAACCACCATCAAACAGGATTTTCGCCTGCTGGGGCAAACCAGCGTGGAC
CGCTTGCTGCAACTCTCTCAGGGCCAGGCGGTGAAGGGCAATCAGCTGTTGCCCGTCTCACTGGTGAAAA
GAAAAACCACCCTGGCGCCCAATACGCAAACCGCCTCTCCCCGCGCGTTGGCCGATTCATTAATGCAGCT
GGCACGACAGGTTTCCCGACTGGAAAGCGGGCAGTGAGCGCAACGCAATTAATGTAAGTTAGCTCACTCA
TTAGGCACCCCAGGCTTTACACTTTATGCTTCCGGCTCGTATGTTGTGTGGAATTGTGAGCGGATAACAA
TTTCACACAGGAAACAGCTATGACCATGATTACGGATTCACTGGCCGTCGTTTTACAACGTCGTGACTGG
GAAAACCCTGGCGTTACCCAACTTAATCGCCTTGCAGCACATCCCCCTTTCGCCAGCTGGCGTAATAGCG
AAGAGGCCCGCACCGATCGCCCTTCCCAACAGTTGCGCAGCCTGAATGGCGAATGGCGCTTTGCCTGGTT
TCCGGCACCAGAAGCGGTGCCGGAAAGCTGGCTGGAGTGCGATCTTCCTGAGGCCGATACTGTCGTCGTC
CCCTCAAACTGGCAGATGCACGGTTACGATGCGCCCATCTACACCAACGTGACCTATCCCATTACGGTCA
ATCCGCCGTTTGTTCCCACGGAGAATCCGACGGGTTGTTACTCGCTCACATTTAATGTTGATGAAAGCTG
GCTACAGGAAGGCCAGACGCGAATTATTTTTGATGGCGTTGGAA
